>Addgene plasmid #198772 | pDO010 | addgene full sequence | sequence record 390235 | Addgene NGS Result
AAGCTTGCATGCGCGGCCGCACTGACTGGGCCGGCCACTACTTGAGAGGTCCGGCAACTTGTTTGACCAC
TTTTGCAAATTTTTGATGCTTTTCTGGATATAATTAGGTGACCATTCTTCAGGTAGGGTAAACATTCTGG
AAGCTAGGTTTTATAAGATGAAAACAAAACACACTTGCCACGAAGCTTCCAGAATGTTTGTAAAAATCTA
ATTTGGAAGAGTTATATTTGTGAGCGGAAATAATTTCCTTATAATTTTCAGCTTGTAAAATCATTCACAT
CTAATAAAAAGCAAATTAGGTAAACTATAAAATTAACAAATAAATTACCACTGCTTGAAGTGTAGATGTG
ATAAGAATTGGTAGAGCAAAGACGGCAAGAACTGCAACAAATACAGCAACTGATGACGAGAAAACGGCCA
ATTGACGCATTCGTCGCGCTAACAGTTCTAGATCTTTCTCATTACCCTTCATTTTCTGAAATTACTATTA
TAAATGTGTTAGCCAAGAGTCTCCCATTGATCACAGAATGGCAAACTCAAATTATAAAATATATCTGAAA
CAGATTAAATGTTATTGTATAAGATTTACATTTTTCAAGTTTTAATTTCCATTATTGTTTCCGTTTTTCT
GTCAAGAAATCTATAGATGTGAGCATCAAATTTTTACAATAAGTTTGTTGGAGAGACTTTTAAAAATGAA
TACAATAATTGAATTTTTCTTCAAAGTGAGGAAAAAAGTAAATGTTGTATCCGAATGAAAGTTCAATACA
TTGAAAAATAATGTGAATGAAAAGCATTCAAATGTTCAGATTTTCGTTCAATACGAGGCTAACAGCATAA
AAAAAAGAATACGCGTTATCACAGTGTTTTAAGTGTAAAAGAGTGACGAAGTCTAATGAAAAGGTATGCG
TAGTTTACAATGGATAATTTGGGTGTGGAGAAGTTAGAATGATGTCTGCTGATGTTAATCACTTGAATTC
TTGTTTTCTGATCTGCAAAAGCTTCTTCTTGAAATGGTTCTCGTTCTTGATATTCGAGATAGCTTTGAAA
ATTCCAAATTTTTGACAAACATCTAGAAATTTATTTGAAGATGAAGCAGTGTCTGTAGAAATAGTAATCA
TGTTTTCAATATTTATCATGTTTTCAATACCGTCCAACATGGCCAAATATTATAAAAAACTCTGAAGTGT
AAAAAAATATTTTTCTATTTTTGAAAATTTTGGCAAATTCCCAATTTTCGAGAAATATTGGTTTTTAAAA
AATAATTTTAGAGCAATGTCGCATTTTTGAGCATCTACAATGTTCAGATGCAAATAATTAAAATATAAAC
TTCCAAAATTAAAAGTGAGAGGAACTGAGTGGTTGACACTTTTGGCTGTAAAATTAGCACTATGTAGAAG
AGTGGTGTTGAAAAACACAAAGTGTCTTGTAAAGAAATCTACAGTTTCAGAAAACCTGGATATTCAAAGT
TTCTGAAAAGTACCACTCAAATTGCTCCTAGAAATAATTTTAAAAAACGATTCTCCATTTTCTGATAAAA
TTTCAAGTTACGGAATGTTTCAAATTCTAAATGAATCTGATTATTTTTCTTGCTACACGAATCTGAAAAT
CTAAAAATAGTCTTTTTCAAAGTTCCAATGAAATTTCCAGAGATCTCGAATTTAGATTTTTTGGAACAGT
AATTAAAAATGTTTATCTGTTTGTGACTCTTCCAACTTCTTCCGCGTTTGTGTTTTCCTTTCTAAATTCT
GCCAAAAAAGAAAAAGATCATCCGAATGTTTCAGAAATGAAGAGTCGTCAAGAAAAGAAATAATGCCAAA
CACTGATATAAAATTCATAGAAAAGTCACTTTGTATACTGTATGAATTCCGAAGAAATTGAAAGGAATTC
TCCGATAAGAGCAGGCTCACCAAAAATGCATGAGAATGGGGAGGAAATGTGGGAGGAGGAGAGCTGAGAT
GAAGAGAAGCTGCTTCACCGATGGATCAGTTGTGAGACGATTCGATCGGCGCGCCTCTAGAGGATCCCCG
GGATTGGCCAAAGGACCCAAAGGTATGTTTCGAATGATACTAACATAACATAGAACATTTTCAGGAGGAC
CCTTGGCTAGGATGGGCCCTAAAAAGAAGCGTAAAGCTAGCATGAAGCTGTTGTCTTCAATGGAACAAGC
TTGCGACATATGCCGGTTAAAAAAACTCAGGTGCTCGAAGGAAAAGCCCAAGTGTGCCAAGTGTCTGAAG
AACAACTCGGAGTGCCGTTATTCTCCCAAGGCTATGAGGTCCCCACTGACCAGGGCGCATCTGACAGAGG
TAGAATCAAGGTTGGAAAAATTGGAAGATTTGTTTCTGCTCATGTTTCCTCGGGAAAACCTGGACAGCAT
TTTGAACATGGACTCTTTGGACGAAGTGAAAGTAATGTTGAAACAATTATATATGCAGGACTATGGTGAC
ACGGATGCTGCTATGGATAGCTTGACCCCTATGGAAAATGGCATGTCTGAAGGGCCGAGAAAACACATGA
AGACTGCGACATCATCGCCAAAAGTGGATGAAGATGGAAGCCAAAGTCAGTTGAGTGTATCGCCGGAATT
CCCGCTGCAGTCTGGTGGCGGAGGGGCTCCTAGGGGTTCCGGACGGGCTGACGCATTGGACGATTTTGAT
CTGGATATGCTGGGAAGTGACGCCCTCGATGATTTTGACCTTGACATGCTTGGTTCGGATGCCCTTGATG
ACTTTGACCTCGACATGCTCGGCAGTGACGCCCTTGATGATTTCGACCTGGACATGCTGATTAACTAAGG
TACCGAATTCGCTAGCCGGCCATACAAGTAATCCGGATGATCGACGCCAACGTCGTTGAATTTTCAAATT
TTAAATACTGAATATTTGTTTTTTTTCCTATTATTTATTTATTCTCTTTGTGTTTTTTTTCTTGCTTTCT
AAAAAATTAATTCAATCCAAATCTAAACATTTTTTTTTCTCTTTCCGTCTCCCAATTCGTATTCCGCTCC
TCTCATCTGAACACAATGTGCAAGTTTATTTATCTTCTCGCTTTCATTTCATTAGGACGTGGGGGGAATT
GGTGGAAGGGGGAAACACACAAAAGGATGATGGAAATGAAATAAGGACACACAATATGCAACAACATTCA
ATTCAGAAATATGGAGGAAGGTTTAAAAGAAAACATAAAAATATATAGAGGAGGAAGGAAAACTAGTAAA
AAATAAGCAAAGAAATTAGGCGAACGATGAGAATTGTCCTCGCTTGGGCCCAAAAGGCCTTTTTTTTTTG
GCGCCGACGTCAGGTGGCACTTTTCGGGGAAATGTGCGCGGAACCCCTATTTGTTTATTTTTCTAAATAC
ATTCAAATATGTATCCGCTCATGAGACAATAACCCTGATAAATGCTTCAATAATATTGAAAAAGGAAGAG
TATGAGTATTCAACATTTCCGTGTCGCCCTTATTCCCTTTTTTGCGGCATTTTGCCTTCCTGTTTTTGCT
CACCCAGAAACGCTGGTGAAAGTAAAAGATGCTGAAGATCAGTTGGGTGCACGAGTGGGTTACATCGAAC
TGGATCTCAACAGCGGTAAGATCCTTGAGAGTTTTCGCCCCGAAGAACGTTTTCCAATGATGAGCACTTT
TAAAGTTCTGCTATGTGGCGCGGTATTATCCCGTATTGACGCCGGGCAAGAGCAACTCGGTCGCCGCATA
CACTATTCTCAGAATGACTTGGTTGAGTACTCACCAGTCACAGAAAAGCATCTTACGGATGGCATGACAG
TAAGAGAATTATGCAGTGCTGCCATAACCATGAGTGATAACACTGCGGCCAACTTACTTCTGACAACGAT
CGGAGGACCGAAGGAGCTAACCGCTTTTTTGCACAACATGGGGGATCATGTAACTCGCCTTGATCGTTGG
GAACCGGAGCTGAATGAAGCCATACCAAACGACGAGCGTGACACCACGATGCCTGTAGCAATGGCAACAA
CGTTGCGCAAACTATTAACTGGCGAACTACTTACTCTAGCTTCCCGGCAACAATTAATAGACTGGATGGA
GGCGGATAAAGTTGCAGGACCACTTCTGCGCTCGGCCCTTCCGGCTGGCTGGTTTATTGCTGATAAATCT
GGAGCCGGTGAGCGTGGGTCTCGCGGTATCATTGCAGCACTGGGGCCAGATGGTAAGCCCTCCCGTATCG
TAGTTATCTACACGACGGGGAGTCAGGCAACTATGGATGAACGAAATAGACAGATCGCTGAGATAGGTGC
CTCACTGATTAAGCATTGGTAACTGTCAGACCAAGTTTACTCATATATACTTTAGATTGATTTAAAACTT
CATTTTTAATTTAAAAGGATCTAGGTGAAGATCCTTTTTGATAATCTCATGACCAAAATCCCTTAACGTG
AGTTTTCGTTCCACTGAGCGTCAGACCCCGTAGAAAAGATCAAAGGATCTTCTTGAGATCCTTTTTTTCT
GCGCGTAATCTGCTGCTTGCAAACAAAAAAACCACCGCTACCAGCGGTGGTTTGTTTGCCGGATCAAGAG
CTACCAACTCTTTTTCCGAAGGTAACTGGCTTCAGCAGAGCGCAGATACCAAATACTGTTCTTCTAGTGT
AGCCGTAGTTAGGCCACCACTTCAAGAACTCTGTAGCACCGCCTACATACCTCGCTCTGCTAATCCTGTT
ACCAGTGGCTGCTGCCAGTGGCGATAAGTCGTGTCTTACCGGGTTGGACTCAAGACGATAGTTACCGGAT
AAGGCGCAGCGGTCGGGCTGAACGGGGGGTTCGTGCACACAGCCCAGCTTGGAGCGAACGACCTACACCG
AACTGAGATACCTACAGCGTGAGCTATGAGAAAGCGCCACGCTTCCCGAAGGGAGAAAGGCGGACAGGTA
TCCGGTAAGCGGCAGGGTCGGAACAGGAGAGCGCACGAGGGAGCTTCCAGGGGGAAACGCCTGGTATCTT
TATAGTCCTGTCGGGTTTCGCCACCTCTGACTTGAGCGTCGATTTTTGTGATGCTCGTCAGGGGGGCGGA
GCCTATGGAAAAACGCCAGCAACGCGGCCTTTTTACGGTTCCTGGCCTTTTGCTGGCCTTTTGCTCACAT
GTTCTTTCCTGCGTTATCCCCTGATTCTGTGGATAACCGTATTACCGCCTTTGAGTGAGCTGATACCGCT
CGCCGCAGCCGAACGACCGAGCGCAGCGAGTCAGTGAGCGAGGAAGCGGAAGAGCGCCCAATACGCAAAC
CGCCTCTCCCCGCGCGTTGGCCGATTCATTAATGCAGCTGGCACGACAGGTTTCCCGACTGGAAAGCGGG
CAGTGAGCGCAACGCAATTAATGTGAGTTAGCTCACTCATTAGGCACCCCAGGCTTTACACTTTATGCTT
CCGGCTCGTATGTTGTGTGGAATTGTGAGCGGATAACAATTTCACACAGGAAACAGCTATGACCATGATT
ACGCCAAGCTGTAAGTTTAAACATGATCTTACTAACTAACTATTCTCATTTAAATTTTCAGAGCTTAAAA
ATGGCTGAAATCACTCACAACGATGGATACGCTAACAACTTGGAAATGAAAT
Features (pLannotate 1.2.2; 10 found; start..end, strand, type, name):
   2015..2032    -  misc_feature   MCS (fragment): pUC18/19 multiple cloning site
   2142..2582    +  CDS            GAL4 (fragment): GAL4_YEAST - Experimental evidence at protein level: Swiss-Prot protein existence level 1. This protein is a positive regulator for the gene expression of the galactose-induced genes such as GAL1, GAL2, GAL7, GAL10, and MEL1 which code for the enzymes used to convert galactose to glucose. It recognizes a 17 base pair sequence in (5'-CGGRNNRCYNYNCNCCG-3') the upstream activating sequence (UAS-G) of these genes. From Saccharomyces cerevisiae (strain ATCC 204508 / S288c) (Baker's yeast).
   2760..2776    +  CDS            VP96 (fragment): 6 tandem repeats of the minimal activation domain of herpes simplex virus VP16 (Cheng et al., 2013)
   3327..3431    +  promoter       AmpR promoter: bla
   3432..4292    +  CDS            AmpR: β-lactamase; bla; confers resistance to ampicillin, carbenicillin, and related antibiotics
   4463..5051    +  rep_origin     ori: high-copy-number ColE1/pMB1/pBR322/pUC origin of replication
   5234..5326    +  CDS            lacI (fragment): lac repressor; lacI; The lac repressor binds to the lac operator to inhibit transcription in E. coli. This inhibition can be relieved by adding lactose or isopropyl-β-D-thiogalactopyranoside (IPTG).
   5339..5360    +  protein_bind   CAP binding site: CAP binding activates transcription in the presence of cAMP. E. coli catabolite activator protein
   5375..5405    +  promoter       lac promoter: promoter for the E. coli lac operon
   5413..5429    +  protein_bind   lac operator: The lac repressor binds to the lac operator to inhibit transcription in E. coli. This inhibition can be relieved by adding lactose or isopropyl-β-D-thiogalactopyranoside (IPTG). lac repressor encoded by lacI
