[The description below was written by a language model from this plasmid's Addgene catalogue record and pLannotate feature annotations shown in this document.]
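Description:
pDO010 is a Caenorhabditis elegans expression plasmid built on the pHW393 backbone and serving as a driver construct in the cGAL-UAS bipartite expression system. It is propagated in E. coli as a high-copy plasmid through a ColE1/pUC-type origin and is selected with ampicillin via the bla (β-lactamase) gene and its own promoter. Remnants of a pUC-style cloning vector are also annotated, including a lacI fragment, CAP binding site, lac promoter and operator, and a fragment of the pUC18/19 multiple cloning site. These have no stated role in the worm.

The payload is recorded as Pmec-17-GAL4-SK(DBD)-VP64: the mec-17 promoter driving a synthetic transcription factor made of a GAL4 DNA-binding domain fused to the VP64 activation domain, which consists of tandem repeats of the minimal herpes simplex virus VP16 activation motif. The automated annotation supports this, detecting a GAL4 fragment followed by a short match to a VP16-repeat activator (labelled VP96 by the software, though only a small fragment is matched). The roughly 2 kb region upstream of the GAL4 coding sequence carries no annotation and presumably holds the mec-17 promoter. No 3′ UTR is annotated, and the cloning sites are listed as unknown.

According to the record, the plasmid drives expression specifically in the ALM, PLM, AVM and PVM neurons. In a bipartite system, a driver like this is combined with a separate effector transgene carrying UAS sites upstream of a gene of interest. The GAL4-VP64 fusion binds those sites and activates the effector only in cells where the driver promoter is active, allowing different effectors to be targeted to these neurons.
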