Addgene plasmid #198772: pDO010
Purpose: Drives specific expression in the ALM, PLM, AVM, PVM neurons
Depositing lab: Paul Sternberg. Depositing organization: California Institute of Technology. Publication: A cGAL-UAS bipartite expression toolkit for Caenorhabditis elegans sensory neurons. Nava S, Palma W, Wan X, Oh JY, Gharib S, Wang H, Revanna JS, Tan M, Zhang M, Liu J, Chen CH, Lee JS, Perry B, Sternberg PW. Proc Natl Acad Sci U S A. 2023 Dec 19;120(51):e2221680120. doi: 10.1073/pnas.2221680120. Epub 2023 Dec 14. PubMed 38096407.
Backbone
  Vector backbone: pHW393
  Backbone size w/o insert (bp): 3611
  Vector type: Worm Expression
Growth in bacteria
  Bacterial resistance: Ampicillin, 100 μg/mL
  Growth temperature: 37°C
  Growth strain: DH5alpha
  Copy number: High Copy
Gene/Insert
  Gene/Insert name: Pmec-17-GAL4-SK(DBD)-VP64
  Species: C. elegans (nematode)
  Insert size (bp): 1971
  Cloning method: Restriction Enzyme; 5′ cloning site Unknown (unknown if destroyed); 3′ cloning site Unknown (unknown if destroyed)
Terms and licenses: Academic/Nonprofit Terms; Industry Terms: Not Available to Industry
How to cite: pDO010 was a gift from Paul Sternberg (Addgene plasmid # 198772 ; http://n2t.net/addgene:198772 ; RRID:Addgene_198772)
