>Addgene plasmid #198772 | pDO010 | depositor partial sequence | sequence record 385026 | mec-17 promoter
ACTACTTGAGAGGTCCGGCAACTTGTTTGACCACTTTTGCAAATTTTTGATGCTTTTCTGGATATAATTA
GGTGACCATTCTTCAGGTAGGGTAAACATTCTGGAAGCTAGGTTTTATAAGATGAAAACAAAACACACTT
GCCACGAAGCTTCCAGAATGTTTGTAAAAATCTAATTTGGAAGAGTTATATTTGTGAGCGGAAATAATTT
CCTTATAATTTTCAGCTTGTAAAATCATTCACATCTAATAAAAAGCAAATTAGGTAAACTATAAAATTAA
CAAATAAATTACCACTGCTTGAAGTGTAGATGTGATAAGAATTGGTAGAGCAAAGACGGCAAGAACTGCA
ACAAATACAGCAACTGATGACGAGAAAACGGCCAATTGACGCATTCGTCGCGCTAACAGTTCTAGATCTT
TCTCATTACCCTTCATTTTCTGAAATTACTATTATAAATGTGTTAGCCAAGAGTCTCCCATTGATCACAG
AATGGCAAACTCAAATTATAAAATATATCTGAAACAGATTAAATGTTATTGTATAAGATTTACATTTTTC
AAGTTTTAATTTCCATTATTGTTTCCGTTTTTCTGTCAAGAAATCTATAGATGTGAGCATCAAATTTTTA
CAATAAGTTTGTTGGAGAGACTTTTAAAAATGAATACAATAATTGAATTTTTCTTCAAAGTGAGGAAAAA
AGTAAATGTTGTATCCGAATGAAAGTTCAATACATTGAAAAATAATGTGAATGAAAAGCATTCAAATGTT
CAGATTTTCGTTCAATACGAGGCTAACAGCATAAAAAAAAGAATACGCGTTATCACAGTGTTTTAAGTGT
AAAAGAGTGACGAAGTCTAATGAAAAGGTATGCGTAGTTTACAATGGATAATTTGGGTGTGGAGAAGTTA
GAATGATGTCTGCTGATGTTAATCACTTGAATTCTTGTTTTCTGATCTGCAAAAGCTTCTTCTTGAAATG
GTTCTCGTTCTTGATATTCGAGATAGCTTTGAAAATTCCAAATTTTTGACAAACATCTAGAAATTTATTT
GAAGATGAAGCAGTGTCTGTAGAAATAGTAATCATGTTTTCAATATTTATCATGTTTTCAATACCGTCCA
ACATGGCCAAATATTATAAAAAACTCTGAAGTGTAAAAAAATATTTTTCTATTTTTGAAAATTTTGGCAA
ATTCCCAATTTTCGAGAAATATTGGTTTTTAAAAAATAATTTTAGAGCAATGTCGCATTTTTGAGCATCT
ACAATGTTCAGATGCAAATAATTAAAATATAAACTTCCAAAATTAAAAGTGAGAGGAACTGAGTGGTTGA
CACTTTTGGCTGTAAAATTAGCACTATGTAGAAGAGTGGTGTTGAAAAACACAAAGTGTCTTGTAAAGAA
ATCTACAGTTTCAGAAAACCTGGATATTCAAAGTTTCTGAAAAGTACCACTCAAATTGCTCCTAGAAATA
ATTTTAAAAAACGATTCTCCATTTTCTGATAAAATTTCAAGTTACGGAATGTTTCAAATTCTAAATGAAT
CTGATTATTTTTCTTGCTACACGAATCTGAAAATCTAAAAATAGTCTTTTTCAAAGTTCCAATGAAATTT
CCAGAGATCTCGAATTTAGATTTTTTGGAACAGTAATTAAAAATGTTTATCTGTTTGTGACTCTTCCAAC
TTCTTCCGCGTTTGTGTTTTCCTTTCTAAATTCTGCCAAAAAAGAAAAAGATCATCCGAATGTTTCAGAA
ATGAAGAGTCGTCAAGAAAAGAAATAATGCCAAACACTGATATAAAATTCATAGAAAAGTCACTTTGTAT
ACTGTATGAATTCCGAAGAAATTGAAAGGAATTCTCCGATAAGAGCAGGCTCACCAAAAATGCATGAGAA
TGGGGAGGAAATGTGGGAGGAGGAGAGCTGAGATGAAGAGAAGCTGCTTCACCGATGGATCAGTTGTGAG
ACGATTCGATC
